Addgene plasmid #146591: pCIneo-lambdaN-HA-HsTNRC6C_1248-1690-delDUF_I
Purpose: Mammalian Expression of HsTNRC6C_1248-1690-delDUF
Depositing lab: Elisa Izaurralde. Depositing organization: Max Planck Institute for Developmental Biology. Publication: A C-terminal silencing domain in GW182 is essential for miRNA function. Eulalio A, Helms S, Fritzsch C, Fauser M, Izaurralde E. RNA. 2009 Jun;15(6):1067-77. doi: 10.1261/rna.1605509. Epub 2009 Apr 21. PubMed 19383769.
Backbone
  Vector backbone: pCI-neo
  Vector type: Mammalian Expression
Growth in bacteria
  Bacterial resistance: Ampicillin, 100 μg/mL
  Growth temperature: 37°C
  Growth strain: DH5alpha
  Copy number: High Copy
Gene/Insert
  Gene/Insert name: HsTNRC6C_1248-1690-delDUF
  Species: H. sapiens (human)
  Entrez Gene: TNRC6C
  Cloning method: Unknown
Terms and licenses: Academic/Nonprofit Terms; Industry Terms: Not Available to Industry
Depositor comments: Human TNRC6C isoform2 given by NCBI: NM_018996.3. Plasmids from this collection were made available to the research community and donated after the lab closed. Please note that the sequence provided by the depositing laboratory may be theoretical/predicted or based on Sanger sequencing results. There may be discrepancies between sequencing results obtained by Addgene and the depositor sequence. If an Addgene verified sequence is not available, please contact before placing your order to request that our lab fully sequence the plasmid.
How to cite: pCIneo-lambdaN-HA-HsTNRC6C_1248-1690-delDUF_I was a gift from Elisa Izaurralde (Addgene plasmid # 146591 ; http://n2t.net/addgene:146591 ; RRID:Addgene_146591)
