[The description below was written by a language model from this plasmid's Addgene catalogue record and pLannotate feature annotations shown in this document.]
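Description:
pCIneo-lambdaN-HA-HsTNRC6C_1248-1690-delDUF_I is a 6.9 kb mammalian expression plasmid built on the pCI-neo backbone. It is propagated in E. coli at high copy from a ColE1/pUC-type origin under ampicillin selection (β-lactamase), and it also carries an f1 origin for single-stranded DNA production. For mammalian cells, an SV40 enhancer/early promoter drives a neomycin phosphotransferase gene followed by a synthetic poly(A) signal, which allows selection with G418.

The expression cassette uses the human CMV immediate-early enhancer and promoter, followed by the chimeric β-globin/immunoglobulin intron that improves mRNA processing and expression, and ends in the SV40 poly(A) signal. A T7 promoter lies just upstream of the open reading frame and a T3 promoter fragment flanks the downstream side, as is usual for pCI-neo. The encoded protein starts with a short fragment of the bacteriophage lambda N protein, the peptide that binds boxB RNA hairpins. An HA epitope follows for detection; the annotation matches only part of a 3xHA element, in keeping with the "HA" in the name. The fusion ends with a C-terminal portion of human TNRC6C, residues 1248–1690 of isoform 2, from which the DUF region has been deleted according to the name. The exact boundaries of that deletion are not given in the record.

TNRC6C is a GW182-family protein that acts with Argonautes in miRNA-mediated repression. The lambdaN tag suggests use in tethering assays, where the fragment is recruited directly to a boxB-containing reporter mRNA to test its silencing activity independently of miRNA targeting. This fits the associated study of the GW182 C-terminal silencing domain. The deposited sequence may be theoretical or only partly verified.
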