Features (pLannotate 1.2.2; 21 found; start..end, strand, type, name):
    140..517     +  enhancer       CMV enhancer: human cytomegalovirus immediate early enhancer
    518..729     +  promoter       CMV promoter: human cytomegalovirus (CMV) immediate early promoter
    890..1022    +  intron         chimeric intron: chimera between introns from human β-globin and immunoglobulin heavy chain genes
   1067..1085    +  promoter       T7 promoter: promoter for bacteriophage T7 RNA polymerase
   1095..1169    +  CDS            N (fragment): REGN_LAMBD - Experimental evidence at protein level: Swiss-Prot protein existence level 1. Plays a role as a transcriptional antitermination factor that allows the virus to initiate its lytic phase. Activates expression of the delayed viral early genes by modifying host RNA polymerase (RNAP) into a form that is resistant to termination signals. This antitermination function requires the host NusA protein which serves to stabilize the interaction between antitermination protein N and host RNA polymerase. From Escherichia phage lambda (Bacteriophage lambda).
   1197..1224    +  CDS            3xHA (fragment): three tandem HA epitope tags
   1251..2480    +  CDS            TNRC6C (fragment): TNR6C_HUMAN - Also known as KIAA1582. Experimental evidence at protein level: Swiss-Prot protein existence level 1. Plays a role in RNA-mediated gene silencing by micro-RNAs (miRNAs). Required for miRNA-dependent translational repression of complementary mRNAs by argonaute family proteins. As scaffoldng protein associates with argonaute proteins bound to partially complementary mRNAs and simultaneously can recruit CCR4-NOT and PAN deadenylase complexes. From Homo sapiens (Human).
   2582..2599    -  promoter       T3 promoter (fragment): promoter for bacteriophage T3 RNA polymerase
   2617..2738    -  polyA_signal   SV40 poly(A) signal: SV40 polyadenylation signal
   2761..2829    -  CDS            large T antigen (fragment): large T antigen from SV40 (simian virus 40)
   2853..2920    +  CDS            lacZα (fragment): LacZα fragment of β-galactosidase; lacZ fragment
   2924..3352    +  rep_origin     f1 ori (sequence partly withheld): f1 bacteriophage origin of replication; arrow indicates direction of (+) strand synthesis
   3380..3431    -  misc_feature   bom (fragment): basis of mobility region from pBR322
   3496..3853    +  promoter       SV40 promoter: SV40 enhancer and early promoter
   3904..4695    +  CDS            neo: KKA2_KLEPN - Also known as kan, nptII. Experimental evidence at protein level: Swiss-Prot protein existence level 1. Resistance to kanamycin, neomycin, paromomycin, ribostamycin, butirosin and gentamicin B. From Klebsiella pneumoniae.
   4762..4810    +  polyA_signal   poly(A) signal: synthetic polyadenylation signal
   4830..4884    -  misc_feature   bom (fragment): basis of mobility region from pBR322
   4986..5021    -  CDS            rop (fragment): Rop protein, which maintains plasmids at low copy number; rop
   5116..5220    +  promoter       AmpR promoter: bla
   5221..6081    +  CDS            AmpR: β-lactamase; bla; confers resistance to ampicillin, carbenicillin, and related antibiotics
   6252..6840    +  rep_origin     ori: high-copy-number ColE1/pMB1/pBR322/pUC origin of replication
>Addgene plasmid #146591 | pCIneo-lambdaN-HA-HsTNRC6C_1248-1690-delDUF_I | depositor full sequence | sequence record 289037 | Full Sequence
TCAATATTGGCCATTAGCCATATTATTCATTGGTTATATAGCATAAATCAATATTGGCTATTGGCCATTG
CATACGTTGTATCTATATCATAATATGTACATTTATATTGGCTCATGTCCAATATGACCGCCATGTTGGC
ATTGATTATTGACTAGTTATTAATAGTAATCAATTACGGGGTCATTAGTTCATAGCCCATATATGGAGTT
CCGCGTTACATAACTTACGGTAAATGGCCCGCCTGGCTGACCGCCCAACGACCCCCGCCCATTGACGTCA
ATAATGACGTATGTTCCCATAGTAACGCCAATAGGGACTTTCCATTGACGTCAATGGGTGGAGTATTTAC
GGTAAACTGCCCACTTGGCAGTACATCAAGTGTATCATATGCCAAGTCCGCCCCCTATTGACGTCAATGA
CGGTAAATGGCCCGCCTGGCATTATGCCCAGTACATGACCTTACGGGACTTTCCTACTTGGCAGTACATC
TACGTATTAGTCATCGCTATTACCATGGTGATGCGGTTTTGGCAGTACACCAATGGGCGTGGATAGCGGT
TTGACTCACGGGGATTTCCAAGTCTCCACCCCATTGACGTCAATGGGAGTTTGTTTTGGCACCAAAATCA
ACGGGACTTTCCAAAATGTCGTAACAACTGCGATCGCCCGCCCCGTTGACGCAAATGGGCGGTAGGCGTG
TACGGTGGGAGGTCTATATAAGCAGAGCTCGTTTAGTGAACCGTCAGATCACTAGAAGCTTTATTGCGGT
AGTTTATCACAGTTAAATTGCTAACGCAGTCAGTGCTTCTGACACAACAGTCTCGAACTTAAGCTGCAGT
GACTCTCTTAAGGTAGCCTTGCAGAAGTTGGTCGTGAGGCACTGGGCAGGTAAGTATCAAGGTTACAAGA
CAGGTTTAAGGAGACCAATAGAAACTGGGCTTGTCGAGACAGAGAAGACTCTTGCGTTTCTGATAGGCAC
CTATTGGTCTTACTGACATCCACTTTGCCTTTCTCTCCACAGGTGTCCACTCCCAGTTCAATTACAGCTC
TTAAGGCTAGAGTACTTAATACGACTCACTATAGGCTAGCCACCATGGACGCACAAACACGACGACGTGA
GCGTCGCGCTGAGAAACAAGCTCAATGGAAAGCTGCAAACCCACCGCTCGAGGCTGCCCAAGCTTACACC
ATGGCCTACCCATATGATGTTCCAGATTACGCTTCACTCGACGCGGATCCCGTCGAATTCCCTGACCTGC
AGACCAAAGAGCAGCAGTCTTCACCCAACACCTTTGCTCCTTACCCTCTCGCTGGACTGAACCCAAACAT
GAATGTCAACAGCATGGACATGACCGGTGGCTTGTCGGTGAAGGACCCATCCCAGTCCCAGTCACGCCTC
CCCCAGTGGACGCACCCCAACTCCATGGATAACTTGCCCAGTGCCGCTTCCCCCCTGGAGCAGAACCCTA
GCAAGCATGGTGCTATCCCTGGAGGTCTAAGCATTGGGCCTCCAGGTAAGTCCTCCATTGATGACTCCTA
TGGCCGGTACGATTTAATCCAGAACAGTGAGTCACCAGCCAGTCCTCCCGTAGCTGTTCCCCATAGCTGG
TCACGTGCCAAATCTGACAGTGATAAAATCTCAAATGGCGTCCCCACTGGGCCTACCATCAACACCACCA
TCCAGGATGTCAACCGCTACCTCCTCAAGAGTGGAGGTAAACTGTCAGACATCAAATCGACGTGGTCCTC
TGGCCCTACCTCCCACACGCAAGCCTCTCTGTCTCATGAACTATGGAAGGTGCCCAGAAACAGTACTGCA
CCCACGAGGCCACCTCCAGGGTTAACCAATCCCAAGCCCTCCTCCACCTGGGGTGCCAGCCCCCTCGGCT
GGACCAGCTCCTACTCCTCGGGTTCTGCCTGGAGCACCGACACCTCAGGAAGAACCAGCAGCTGGCTCGT
TCTTCGAAACCTCACTCCCCAGATTGATGGTTCTACACTGCGGACATTGTGTTTGCAACATGGGCCTCTT
ATCACATTCCACCTGAATCTGACTCAAGGCAATGCTGTGGTCCGGTACAGCTCCAAGGAGGAGGCTGCCA
AGGCCCAGAAGTCTCTGCACATGTGCGTCCTGGGAAACACTACCATCCTGGCCGAGTTCGCTGGTGAAGA
AGAAGTGAATCGCTTCTTAGCCCAAGGCCAGGCGCTGCCACCCACTTCCAGCTGGCAGTCCAGCAGCGCG
TCCAGCCAGCCGCGGCTCAGCGCAGCGGGCAGCTCCCATGGCCTGGTACGCAGCGACGCTGGCCACTGGA
ACGCCCCGTGCCTGGGTGGCAAGGGGAGCAGTGAGCTGCTGTGGGGCGGGGTGCCCCAGTACTCCAGCAG
CCTGTGGGGCCCGCCCAGCGCCGACGACAGCAGGGTGATAGGCAGCCCCACGCCGCTAACCACCCTGCTG
CCTGGGGACCTGCTCAGCGGGGAGTCCCTGTAGGCGCTGCCATCATCAGCACCAGGAGAGCCGACCCCTC
CCGGGACCCCTCCCGGCTGGGCGGCCCCACAGACCCGCTGGAACCCAGCAGCGGCCGCTTCCCTTTAGTG
AGGGTTAATGCTTCGAGCAGACATGATAAGATACATTGATGAGTTTGGACAAACCACAACTAGAATGCAG
TGAAAAAAATGCTTTATTTGTGAAATTTGTGATGCTATTGCTTTATTTGTAACCATTATAAGCTGCAATA
AACAAGTTAACAACAACAATTGCATTCATTTTATGTTTCAGGTTCAGGGGGAGATGTGGGAGGTTTTTTA
AAGCAAGTAAAACCTCTACAAATGTGGTAAAATCCGATAAGGATCGATCCGGGCTGGCGTAATAGCGAAG
AGGCCCGCACCGATCGCCCTTCCCAACAGTTGCGCAGCCTGAATGGCGAATGG
[124 nt withheld, positions 2924-3047]
C
[91 nt withheld, positions 3049-3139]
A
[49 nt withheld, positions 3141-3189]
CCTTTGACGTTGGAGTCCACGTTCTTT
[37 nt withheld, positions 3217-3253]
ACCCTATCTCGGTCTATTCTTTTGATTTATAAGGGATTTTGCCGATTTCGGCCTATTGGTTAAAAAATGA
GCTGATTTAACAAAAATTTAACGCGAATTTTAACAAAATATTAACGCTTACAATTTCCTGATGCGGTATT
TTCTCCTTACGCATCTGTGCGGTATTTCACACCGCATACGCGGATCTGCGCAGCACCATGGCCTGAAATA
ACCTCTGAAAGAGGAACTTGGTTAGGTACCTTCTGAGGCGGAAAGAACCAGCTGTGGAATGTGTGTCAGT
TAGGGTGTGGAAAGTCCCCAGGCTCCCCAGCAGGCAGAAGTATGCAAAGCATGCATCTCAATTAGTCAGC
AACCAGGTGTGGAAAGTCCCCAGGCTCCCCAGCAGGCAGAAGTATGCAAAGCATGCATCTCAATTAGTCA
GCAACCATAGTCCCGCCCCTAACTCCGCCCATCCCGCCCCTAACTCCGCCCAGTTCCGCCCATTCTCCGC
CCCATGGCTGACTAATTTTTTTTATTTATGCAGAGGCCGAGGCCGCCTCGGCCTCTGAGCTATTCCAGAA
GTAGTGAGGAGGCTTTTTTGGAGGCCTAGGCTTTTGCAAAAAGCTTGATTCTTCTGACACAACAGTCTCG
AACTTAAGGCTAGAGCCACCATGATTGAACAAGATGGATTGCACGCAGGTTCTCCGGCCGCTTGGGTGGA
GAGGCTATTCGGCTATGACTGGGCACAACAGACAATCGGCTGCTCTGATGCCGCCGTGTTCCGGCTGTCA
GCGCAGGGGCGCCCGGTTCTTTTTGTCAAGACCGACCTGTCCGGTGCCCTGAATGAACTGCAGGACGAGG
CAGCGCGGCTATCGTGGCTGGCCACGACGGGCGTTCCTTGCGCAGCTGTGCTCGACGTTGTCACTGAAGC
GGGAAGGGACTGGCTGCTATTGGGCGAAGTGCCGGGGCAGGATCTCCTGTCATCTCACCTTGCTCCTGCC
GAGAAAGTATCCATCATGGCTGATGCAATGCGGCGGCTGCATACGCTTGATCCGGCTACCTGCCCATTCG
ACCACCAAGCGAAACATCGCATCGAGCGAGCACGTACTCGGATGGAAGCCGGTCTTGTCGATCAGGATGA
TCTGGACGAAGAGCATCAGGGGCTCGCGCCAGCCGAACTGTTCGCCAGGCTCAAGGCGCGCATGCCCGAC
GGCGAGGATCTCGTCGTGACCCATGGCGATGCCTGCTTGCCGAATATCATGGTGGAAAATGGCCGCTTTT
CTGGATTCATCGACTGTGGCCGGCTGGGTGTGGCGGACCGCTATCAGGACATAGCGTTGGCTACCCGTGA
TATTGCTGAAGAGCTTGGCGGCGAATGGGCTGACCGCTTCCTCGTGCTTTACGGTATCGCCGCTCCCGAT
TCGCAGCGCATCGCCTTCTATCGCCTTCTTGACGAGTTCTTCTGAGCGGGACTCTGGGGTTCGAAATGAC
CGACCAAGCGACGCCCAACCTGCCATCACGATGGCCGCAATAAAATATCTTTATTTTCATTACATCTGTG
TGTTGGTTTTTTGTGTGAATCGATAGCGATAAGGATCCGCGTATGGTGCACTCTCAGTACAATCTGCTCT
GATGCCGCATAGTTAAGCCAGCCCCGACACCCGCCAACACCCGCTGACGCGCCCTGACGGGCTTGTCTGC
TCCCGGCATCCGCTTACAGACAAGCTGTGACCGTCTCCGGGAGCTGCATGTGTCAGAGGTTTTCACCGTC
ATCACCGAAACGCGCGAGACGAAAGGGCCTCGTGATACGCCTATTTTTATAGGTTAATGTCATGATAATA
ATGGTTTCTTAGACGTCAGGTGGCACTTTTCGGGGAAATGTGCGCGGAACCCCTATTTGTTTATTTTTCT
AAATACATTCAAATATGTATCCGCTCATGAGACAATAACCCTGATAAATGCTTCAATAATATTGAAAAAG
GAAGAGTATGAGTATTCAACATTTCCGTGTCGCCCTTATTCCCTTTTTTGCGGCATTTTGCCTTCCTGTT
TTTGCTCACCCAGAAACGCTGGTGAAAGTAAAAGATGCTGAAGATCAGTTGGGTGCACGAGTGGGTTACA
TCGAACTGGATCTCAACAGCGGTAAGATCCTTGAGAGTTTTCGCCCCGAAGAACGTTTTCCAATGATGAG
CACTTTTAAAGTTCTGCTATGTGGCGCGGTATTATCCCGTATTGACGCCGGGCAAGAGCAACTCGGTCGC
CGCATACACTATTCTCAGAATGACTTGGTTGAGTACTCACCAGTCACAGAAAAGCATCTTACGGATGGCA
TGACAGTAAGAGAATTATGCAGTGCTGCCATAACCATGAGTGATAACACTGCGGCCAACTTACTTCTGAC
AACGATCGGAGGACCGAAGGAGCTAACCGCTTTTTTGCACAACATGGGGGATCATGTAACTCGCCTTGAT
CGTTGGGAACCGGAGCTGAATGAAGCCATACCAAACGACGAGCGTGACACCACGATGCCTGTAGCAATGG
CAACAACGTTGCGCAAACTATTAACTGGCGAACTACTTACTCTAGCTTCCCGGCAACAATTAATAGACTG
GATGGAGGCGGATAAAGTTGCAGGACCACTTCTGCGCTCGGCCCTTCCGGCTGGCTGGTTTATTGCTGAT
AAATCTGGAGCCGGTGAGCGTGGGTCTCGCGGTATCATTGCAGCACTGGGGCCAGATGGTAAGCCCTCCC
GTATCGTAGTTATCTACACGACGGGGAGTCAGGCAACTATGGATGAACGAAATAGACAGATCGCTGAGAT
AGGTGCCTCACTGATTAAGCATTGGTAACTGTCAGACCAAGTTTACTCATATATACTTTAGATTGATTTA
AAACTTCATTTTTAATTTAAAAGGATCTAGGTGAAGATCCTTTTTGATAATCTCATGACCAAAATCCCTT
AACGTGAGTTTTCGTTCCACTGAGCGTCAGACCCCGTAGAAAAGATCAAAGGATCTTCTTGAGATCCTTT
TTTTCTGCGCGTAATCTGCTGCTTGCAAACAAAAAAACCACCGCTACCAGCGGTGGTTTGTTTGCCGGAT
CAAGAGCTACCAACTCTTTTTCCGAAGGTAACTGGCTTCAGCAGAGCGCAGATACCAAATACTGTTCTTC
TAGTGTAGCCGTAGTTAGGCCACCACTTCAAGAACTCTGTAGCACCGCCTACATACCTCGCTCTGCTAAT
CCTGTTACCAGTGGCTGCTGCCAGTGGCGATAAGTCGTGTCTTACCGGGTTGGACTCAAGACGATAGTTA
CCGGATAAGGCGCAGCGGTCGGGCTGAACGGGGGGTTCGTGCACACAGCCCAGCTTGGAGCGAACGACCT
ACACCGAACTGAGATACCTACAGCGTGAGCTATGAGAAAGCGCCACGCTTCCCGAAGGGAGAAAGGCGGA
CAGGTATCCGGTAAGCGGCAGGGTCGGAACAGGAGAGCGCACGAGGGAGCTTCCAGGGGGAAACGCCTGG
TATCTTTATAGTCCTGTCGGGTTTCGCCACCTCTGACTTGAGCGTCGATTTTTGTGATGCTCGTCAGGGG
GGCGGAGCCTATGGAAAAACGCCAGCAACGCGGCCTTTTTACGGTTCCTGGCCTTTTGCTGGCCTTTTGC
TCACATGGCTCGACAGATCT
